>Addgene plasmid #81320 | pDONR223_GCET2_p.H177Q | addgene full sequence | sequence record 168426 | Addgene NGS Result
GGCAGTTCCCTACTCTCGCGTTAACGCTAGCATGGATGTTTTCCCAGTCACGACGTTGTAAAACGACGGC
CAGTCTTAAGCTCGGGCCCCAAATAATGATTTTATTTTGACTGATAGTGACCTGTTCGTTGCAACAAATT
GATGAGCAATGCTTTTTTATAATGCCAACTTTGTACAAAAAAGTTGGCACCATGGGAAATTCTGTGCTGA
GAGAAAACAGGCGGCAGCAGAACACTCAAGAGATGCCTTGGAATGTGAGAATGCAAAGCCCCAAACAGAG
AACATCCAGATGCTGGGATCACCATATCGCTGAAGGGTGTTTCTGCCTTCCATGGAAAAAAATACTCATT
TTTGAAAAGAGGCAAGATTCCCAAAACGAAAATGAAAGAATGTCATCTACTCCCATCCAGGACAATGTTG
ACCAGACCTACTCAGAGGAGCTGTGCTATACCCTCATCAATCATCGGGTTCTCTGTACAAGGCCATCAGG
GAACTCTGCTGAAGAGTACTATGAGAATGTTCCCTGCAAAGCTGAGAGACCCAGAGAGTCCTTGGGAGGA
ACTGAGACTGAGTATTCACTTCTACATATGCCTTCTACAGACCCCAGGCATGCCCGATCCCCAGAAGATG
AATATGAACTTCTCATGCCTCACAGAATCTCCTCTCACTTTCTGCAACAGCCACGTCCACTTATGGCCCC
TTCTGAGACTCAGTTTTCCCAGTTATGATTGCCAACTTTCTTGTACAAAGTTGGCATTATAAGAAAGCAT
TGCTTATCAATTTGTTGCAACGAACAGGTCACTATCAGTCAAAATAAAATCATTATTTGCCATCCAGCTG
ATATCCCCTATAGTGAGTCGTATTACATGGTCATAGCTGTTTCCTGGCAGCTCTGGCCCGTGTCTCAAAA
TCTCTGATGTTACATTGCACAAGATAAAAATATATCATCATGCCTCCTCTAGACCAGCCAGGACAGAAAT
GCCTCGACTTCGCTGCTACCCAAGGTTGCCGGGTGACGCACACCGTGGAAACGGATGAAGGCACGAACCC
AGTGGACATAAGCCTGTTCGGTTCGTAAGCTGTAATGCAAGTAGCGTATGCGCTCACGCAACTGGTCCAG
AACCTTGACCGAACGCAGCGGTGGTAACGGCGCAGTGGCGGTTTTCATGGCTTGTTATGACTGTTTTTTT
GGGGTACAGTCTATGCCTCGGGCATCCAAGCAGCAAGCGCGTTACGCCGTGGGTCGATGTTTGATGTTAT
GGAGCAGCAACGATGTTACGCAGCAGGGCAGTCGCCCTAAAACAAAGTTAAACATTATGAGGGAAGCGGT
GATCGCCGAAGTATCGACTCAACTATCAGAGGTAGTTGGCGTCATCGAGCGCCATCTCGAACCGACGTTG
CTGGCCGTACATTTGTACGGCTCCGCAGTGGATGGCGGCCTGAAGCCACACAGTGATATTGATTTGCTGG
TTACGGTGACCGTAAGGCTTGATGAAACAACGCGGCGAGCTTTGATCAACGACCTTTTGGAAACTTCGGC
TTCCCCTGGAGAGAGCGAGATTCTCCGCGCTGTAGAAGTCACCATTGTTGTGCACGACGACATCATTCCG
TGGCGTTATCCAGCTAAGCGCGAACTGCAATTTGGAGAATGGCAGCGCAATGACATTCTTGCAGGTATCT
TCGAGCCAGCCACGATCGACATTGATCTGGCTATCTTGCTGACAAAAGCAAGAGAACATAGCGTTGCCTT
GGTAGGTCCAGCGGCGGAGGAACTCTTTGATCCGGTTCCTGAACAGGATCTATTTGAGGCGCTAAATGAA
ACCTTAACGCTATGGAACTCGCCGCCCGACTGGGCTGGCGATGAGCGAAATGTAGTGCTTACGTTGTCCC
GCATTTGGTACAGCGCAGTAACCGGCAAAATCGCGCCGAAGGATGTCGCTGCCGACTGGGCAATGGAGCG
CCTGCCGGCCCAGTATCAGCCCGTCATACTTGAAGCTAGACAGGCTTATCTTGGACAAGAAGAAGATCGC
TTGGCCTCGCGCGCAGATCAGTTGGAAGAATTTGTCCACTACGTGAAAGGCGAGATCACCAAGGTAGTCG
GCAAATAACCCTCGAGCCACCCATGACCAAAATCCCTTAACGTGAGTTACGCGTCGTTCCACTGAGCGTC
AGACCCCGTAGAAAAGATCAAAGGATCTTCTTGAGATCCTTTTTTTCTGCGCGTAATCTGCTGCTTGCAA
ACAAAAAAACCACCGCTACCAGCGGTGGTTTGTTTGCCGGATCAAGAGCTACCAACTCTTTTTCCGAAGG
TAACTGGCTTCAGCAGAGCGCAGATACCAAATACTGTTCTTCTAGTGTAGCCGTAGTTAGGCCACCACTT
CAAGAACTCTGTAGCACCGCCTACATACCTCGCTCTGCTAATCCTGTTACCAGTGGCTGCTGCCAGTGGC
GATAAGTCGTGTCTTACCGGGTTGGACTCAAGACGATAGTTACCGGATAAGGCGCAGCGGTCGGGCTGAA
CGGGGGGTTCGTGCACACAGCCCAGCTTGGAGCGAACGACCTACACCGAACTGAGATACCTACAGCGTGA
GCTATGAGAAAGCGCCACGCTTCCCGAAGGGAGAAAGGCGGACAGGTATCCGGTAAGCGGCAGGGTCGGA
ACAGGAGAGCGCACGAGGGAGCTTCCAGGGGGAAACGCCTGGTATCTTTATAGTCCTGTCGGGTTTCGCC
ACCTCTGACTTGAGCGTCGATTTTTGTGATGCTCGTCAGGGGGGCGGAGCCTATGGAAAAACGCCAGCAA
CGCGGCCTTTTTACGGTTCCTGGCCTTTTGCTGGCCTTTTGCTCACATGTTCTTTCCTGCGTTATCCCCT
GATTCTGTGGATAACCGTATTACCGCCTTTGAGTGAGCTGATACCGCTCGCCGCAGCCGAACGACCGAGC
GCAGCGAGTCAGTGAGCGAGGAAGCGGAAGAGCGCCCAATACGCAAACCGCCTCTCCCCGCGCGTTGGCC
GATTCATTAATGCAGCTGGCACGACAGGTTTCCCGACTGGAAAGCGGGCAGTGAGCGCAACGCAATTAAT
ACGCGTACCGCTAGCCAGGAAGAGTTTGTAGAAACGCAAAAAGGCCATCCGTCAGGATGGCCTTCTGCTT
AGTTTGATGCCTGGCAGTTTATGGCGGGCGTCCTGCCCGCCACCCTCCGGGCCGTTGCTTCACAACGTTC
AAATCCGCTCCCGGCGGATTTGTCCTACTCAGGAGAGCGTTCACCGACAAACAACAGATAAAACGAAAGG
CCCAGTCTTCCGACTGAGCCTTTCGTTTTATTTGATGCCT
Features (pLannotate 1.2.2; 12 found; start..end, strand, type, name):
     38..74      -  CDS            lacZα (fragment): LacZα fragment of β-galactosidase; lacZ fragment
     91..186     +  protein_bind   attL3: mutant version of attL; recombination site for the Gateway® LR reaction LR Clonase™
    192..725     +  CDS            GCSAM: GCSAM_HUMAN - Also known as GAL, GCET2. Experimental evidence at protein level: Swiss-Prot protein existence level 1. Involved in the negative regulation of lymphocyte motility. It mediates the migration-inhibitory effects of IL6. Serves as a positive regulator of the RhoA signaling pathway. Enhancement of RhoA activation results in inhibition of lymphocyte and lymphoma cell motility by activation of its downstream effector ROCK. Is a regulator of B-cell receptor signaling, that acts through SYK kinase activation. From Homo sapiens (Human).
    733..828     -  protein_bind   attL3: mutant version of attL; recombination site for the Gateway® LR reaction LR Clonase™
    847..865     -  promoter       T7 promoter: promoter for bacteriophage T7 RNA polymerase
   1055..1078    +  promoter       Pc promoter (fragment): intI1 (promoter lies within the coding sequence); class 1 integron promoter
   1254..1310    +  CDS            GmR (fragment): gentamycin acetyltransferase; aacC1; confers resistance to gentamycin
   1317..2108    +  CDS            SmR: aminoglycoside adenylyltransferase (Murphy, 1985); aadA; confers resistance to spectinomycin and streptomycin
   2201..2789    +  rep_origin     ori: high-copy-number ColE1/pMB1/pBR322/pUC origin of replication
   2972..3064    +  CDS            lacI (fragment): lac repressor; lacI; The lac repressor binds to the lac operator to inhibit transcription in E. coli. This inhibition can be relieved by adding lactose or isopropyl-β-D-thiogalactopyranoside (IPTG).
   3119..3146    -  terminator     rrnB T2 terminator: transcription terminator T2 from the E. coli rrnB gene
   3278..3321    +  terminator     rrnB T1 terminator: Escherichia coli rrnB; transcription terminator T1 from the E. coli rrnB gene
