[The description below was written by a language model from this plasmid's Addgene catalogue record and pLannotate feature annotations shown in this document.]
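Description:
pDONR223_GCET2_p.H177Q is a Gateway entry clone built on the Invitrogen pDONR223 backbone and carrying a variant open reading frame of human GCET2 (current gene symbol GCSAM, also known as HGAL). It is a small bacterial plasmid of about 3.3 kb, propagated in E. coli at high copy from a ColE1/pUC-type origin and selected with spectinomycin through the aadA (SmR) aminoglycoside adenylyltransferase gene. The annotation also picks up backbone remnants that have no role in the payload: short lacZα, lacI and gentamicin-resistance fragments, a partial integron Pc promoter upstream of the resistance gene, and rrnB T1/T2 terminators that insulate the cloning region from read-through transcription.

The roughly 530 bp coding sequence sits between two Gateway attL recombination sites. The automated annotation labels both as attL3, which probably reflects annotation-tool matching rather than the standard attL1/attL2 pair expected for this backbone. The insert carries the named H177Q substitution, and the record also lists an L5V change. It is in the "closed" configuration, with a stop codon directly after the ORF, so it will not read through into C-terminal tags after transfer. No promoter drives the insert in this vector. A T7 promoter lies just outside one att site, but it is a flanking backbone element rather than an intended expression element.

The plasmid serves as a shuttle: an LR Clonase reaction moves the ORF into any compatible destination vector for expression. It belongs to the Target Accelerator Plasmid Collection, assembled for systematic functional testing of rare cancer-associated variants. GCSAM itself encodes a regulator of B-cell receptor signalling and lymphocyte motility acting through SYK and RhoA.
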