Addgene plasmid #81320: pDONR223_GCET2_p.H177Q
Purpose: Gateway Donor vector containing GCET2 , part of the Target Accelerator Plasmid Collection.
Depositing lab: Jesse Boehm & William Hahn & David Root. Depositing organization: Broad Institute. Publication: Systematic Functional Interrogation of Rare Cancer Variants Identifies Oncogenic Alleles. Kim E, Ilic N, Shrestha Y, Zou L, Kamburov A, Zhu C, Yang X, Lubonja R, Tran N, Nguyen C, Lawrence MS, Piccioni F, Bagul M, Doench JG, Chouinard CR, Wu X, Hogstrom L, Natoli T, Tamayo P, Horn H, Corsello SM, Lage K, Root DE, Subramanian A, Golub TR, Getz G, Boehm JS, Hahn WC. Cancer Discov. 2016 Jul;6(7):714-26. doi: 10.1158/2159-8290.CD-16-0160. Epub 2016 May 4. PubMed 27147599.
Backbone
  Vector backbone: pDONR223
  Backbone manufacturer: Invitrogen
  Backbone size w/o insert (bp): 2790
  Vector type: Gateway Entry vector
Growth in bacteria
  Bacterial resistance: Spectinomycin, 50 μg/mL
  Growth temperature: 37°C
  Growth strain: DH5alpha
  Copy number: High Copy
Gene/Insert
  Gene/Insert name: GCET2
  Species: H. sapiens (human)
  Mutation: L5V, H177Q
  GenBank ID: NM_152785.4
  Entrez Gene: GCSAM (a.k.a. GCAT2, GCET2, HGAL)
  Promoter: None
  Cloning method: Gateway Cloning
  Sequencing primers: 5′ M13pUC-fwd; 3′ M13-Rev
Terms and licenses: Academic/Nonprofit Terms; Industry Terms: Not Available to Industry
Depositor comments: Closed state: stop codon immediately follows insert
How to cite: pDONR223_GCET2_p.H177Q was a gift from Jesse Boehm & William Hahn & David Root (Addgene plasmid # 81320 ; http://n2t.net/addgene:81320 ; RRID:Addgene_81320)
