>Addgene plasmid #81320 | pDONR223_GCET2_p.H177Q | depositor partial sequence | sequence record 154639 | Insert sequence
ATGGGAAATTCTGTGCTGAGAGAAAACAGGCGGCAGCAGAACACTCAAGAGATGCCTTGGAATGTGAGAA
TGCAAAGCCCCAAACAGAGAACATCCAGATGCTGGGATCACCATATCGCTGAAGGGTGTTTCTGCCTTCC
ATGGAAAAAAATACTCATTTTTGAAAAGAGGCAAGATTCCCAAAACGAAAATGAAAGAATGTCATCTACT
CCCATCCAGGACAATGTTGACCAGACCTACTCAGAGGAGCTGTGCTATACCCTCATCAATCATCGGGTTC
TCTGTACAAGGCCATCAGGGAACTCTGCTGAAGAGTACTATGAGAATGTTCCCTGCAAAGCTGAGAGACC
CAGAGAGTCCTTGGGAGGAACTGAGACTGAGTATTCACTTCTACATATGCCTTCTACAGACCCCAGGCAT
GCCCGATCCCCAGAAGATGAATATGAACTTCTCATGCCTCACAGAATCTCCTCTCACTTTCTGCAACAGC
CACGTCCACTTATGGCCCCTTCTGAGACTCAGTTTTCCCAGTTA
